Addgene plasmid #59724: Human BLIMP1 sgRNA
Purpose: Plasmid encoding sgRNA to generate BLIMP1 knockout mutant human cells
Depositing lab: Jacob Hanna. Depositing organization: Weizmann Institute of Science. Publication: SOX17 is a critical specifier of human primordial germ cell fate. Irie N, Weinberger L, Tang WW, Kobayashi T, Viukov S, Manor YS, Dietmann S, Hanna JH, Surani MA. Cell. 2015 Jan 15;160(1-2):253-68. doi: 10.1016/j.cell.2014.12.013. Epub 2014 Dec 24. PubMed 25543152.
Backbone
  Vector backbone: px330
  Backbone manufacturer: Feng Zhang
  Vector type: Mammalian Expression, CRISPR
Growth in bacteria
  Bacterial resistance: Ampicillin, 100 μg/mL
  Growth temperature: 37°C
  Growth strain: DH5alpha
  Copy number: High Copy
Gene/Insert
  Gene/Insert name: hBLIMP1 sgRNA
  Species: H. sapiens (human)
  Insert size (bp): 20
  Cloning method: Restriction Enzyme; 5′ cloning site Bbs1 (destroyed during cloning); 3′ cloning site Bbs1 (destroyed during cloning)
  Sequencing primers: 5′ TGGCCTTTTGCTCACATGTG
Terms and licenses: Academic/Nonprofit Terms; Industry Terms: Not Available to Industry
How to cite: Human BLIMP1 sgRNA was a gift from Jacob Hanna (Addgene plasmid # 59724 ; http://n2t.net/addgene:59724 ; RRID:Addgene_59724)
