[The description below was written by a language model from this plasmid's Addgene catalogue record.]
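Description:
Human BLIMP1 sgRNA is a mammalian CRISPR expression plasmid built on the px330 backbone, carrying a 20 bp guide sequence directed against the human BLIMP1 gene. It is maintained in E. coli as a high-copy plasmid under ampicillin selection. The record lists no mammalian selection marker or reporter, and no feature table is provided, so the individual elements of the backbone are not itemised here.

The guide was inserted by restriction cloning into the paired BbsI sites of px330, both of which were destroyed in the process, as is usual for this type IIS cloning scheme, where annealed oligonucleotides replace the spacer between the sites and sit directly upstream of the sgRNA scaffold. As generally known for px330, the backbone is an all-in-one design in which a U6 RNA polymerase III promoter drives the chimeric guide RNA, while a separate cassette expresses a human codon-optimised, nuclear-localised Streptococcus pyogenes Cas9. These details come from general knowledge of the backbone rather than from this record. Transfection of the single plasmid therefore supplies both the nuclease and its targeting RNA, producing a double-strand break at the BLIMP1 locus whose error-prone repair can yield frameshifting insertions or deletions.

The stated purpose is to generate BLIMP1 knockout mutant human cells. The associated publication concerns the specification of human primordial germ cell fate, which suggests the plasmid was used to test the requirement for BLIMP1 in that setting. The record does not state which exon or region of the gene the guide targets.
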