>Addgene plasmid #59724 | Human BLIMP1 sgRNA | depositor partial sequence | sequence record 97005 | sgRNA sequence
CGGATGGGGTAAACGACCCG
