>Addgene plasmid #59724 | Human BLIMP1 sgRNA | addgene partial sequence | sequence record 99675 | hU6-F 5'-GAGGGCCTATTTCCCATGATT-3'
GAGAGATAATTGGAATTAATTTGACTGTAAACACAAAGATATTAGTACAAAATACGTGACGTAGAAAGTA
ATAATTTCTTGGGTAGTTTGCAGTTTTAAAATTATGTTTTAAAATGGACTATCATATGCTTACCGTAACT
TGAAAGTATTTCGATTTCTTGGCTTTATATATCTTGTGGAAAGGACGAAACACCGCGGATGGGGTAAACG
ACCCGGTTTTAGAGCTAGAAATAGCAAGTTAAAATAAGGCTAGTCCGTTATCAACTTGAAAAAGTGGCAC
CGAGTCGGTGCTTTTTTGTTTTAGAGCTAGAAATAGCAAGTTAAAATAAGGCTAGTCCGTTTTTAGCGCG
TGCGCCAATTCTGCAGACAAATGGCTCTAGAGGTACCCGTTACATAACTTACGGTAAATGGCCCGCCTGG
CTGACCGCCCAACGACCCCCGCCCATTGACGTCAATAGTAACGCCAATAGGGACTTTCCATTGACGTCAA
TGGGTGGAGTATTTACGGTAAACTGCCCACTTGGCAGTACATCAAGTGTATCATATGCCAAGTACGCCCC
CTATTGACGTCAATGACGGTAAATGGCCCGCCTGGCATTGTGCCCAGTACATGACCTTATGGGACTTTCC
TACTTGGCAGTACATCTACGTATTAGTCATCGCTATTACCATGGTCGAGGTGAGCCCCACGTTCTGCTTC
ACTCTCCC
