>Addgene plasmid #59724 | Human BLIMP1 sgRNA | addgene partial sequence | sequence record 99713 | pCBhProF 5'-agggatggttggttggtggg-3'
AGTACAAGGTGCCCAGCAAGAAATTCAAGGTGCTGGGCAACACCGACCGGCACAGCATCAAGAAGAACCT
GATCGGAGCCCTGCTGTTCGACAGCGGCGAAACAGCCGAGGCCACCCGGCTGAAGAGAACCGCCAGAAGA
AGATACACCAGACGGAAGAACCGGATCTGCTATCTGCAAGAGATCTTCAGCAACGAGATGGCCAAGGTGG
ACGACAGCTTCTTCCACAGACTGGAAGAGTCCTTCCTGGTGGAAGAGGATAAGAAGCACGAGCGGCACCC
CATCTTCGGCAACATCGTGGACGAGGTGGCCTACCACGAGAAGTACCCCACCATCTACCACCTGAGAAAG
AAACTGGTGGACAGCACCGACAAGGCCGACCTGCGGCTGATCTATCTGGCCCTGGCCCACATGATCAAGT
TCCGGGGCCACTTCCTGATCGAGGGCGACCTGAACCCCGACAACAGCGACGTGGACAAGCTGTTCATCCA
GCTGGTGC
